>Addgene plasmid #117613 | pEPOR2KN0046 | addgene full sequence | sequence record 228344 | Addgene NGS Result
GAACACTCTGTGCCGATGTATCACCTCTCGCAAGAATTCAAGCTTGGAGGTCAACATGGTGGAGCACGAC
ACTCTGGTCTACTCCAAAAATGTCAAAGATACAGTCTCAGAAGATCAAAGGGCTATTGAGACTTTTCAAC
AAAGGATAATTTCGGGAAACCTCCTCGGATTCCATTGCCCAGCTATCTGTCACTTCATCGAAAGGACAGT
AGAAAAGGAAGGTGGCTCCTACAAATGCCATCATTGCGATAAAGGAAAGGCTATCATTCAAGATCTCTCT
GCCGACAGTGGTCCCAAAGATGGACCCCCACCCACGAGGAGCATCGTGGAAAAAGAAGAGGTTCCAACCA
CGTCTACAAAGCAAGTGGATTGATGTGATAACATGGTGGAGCACGACACTCTGGTCTACTCCAAAAATGT
CAAAGATACAGTCTCAGAAGATCAAAGGGCTATTGAGACTTTTCAACAAAGGATAATTTCGGGAAACCTC
CTCGGATTCCATTGCCCAGCTATCTGTCACTTCATCGAAAGGACAGTAGAAAAGGAAGGTGGCTCCTACA
AATGCCATCATTGCGATAAAGGAAAGGCTATCATTCAAGATCTCTCTGCCGACAGTGGTCCCAAAGATGG
ACCCCCACCCACGAGGAGCATCGTGGAAAAAGAAGAGGTTCCAACCACGTCTACAAAGCAAGTGGATTGA
TGTGACATCTCCACTGACGTAAGGGATGACGCACAATCCCACTATCCTTCGCAAGACCCTTCCTCTATAT
AAGGAAGTTCATTTCATTTGGAGAGGACACGCTCGAGTATAAGAGCTCATTTTTACAACAATTACCAACA
ACAACAAACAACAAACAACATTACAATTACATTTACAATTATCGATACAATGGACAAGAAGTACTCCATT
GGGCTCGATATCGGCACAAACAGCGTCGGCTGGGCCGTCATTACGGACGAGTACAAGGTGCCGAGCAAAA
AATTCAAAGTTCTGGGCAATACCGATCGCCACAGCATAAAGAAGAACCTCATTGGCGCCCTCCTGTTCGA
CTCCGGGGAGACGGCCGAAGCCACGCGGCTCAAAAGAACAGCACGGCGCAGATATACCCGCAGAAAGAAT
CGGATCTGCTACCTGCAGGAGATCTTTAGTAATGAGATGGCTAAGGTGGATGACTCTTTCTTCCATAGGC
TGGAGGAGTCCTTTTTGGTGGAGGAGGATAAAAAGCACGAGCGCCACCCAATCTTTGGCAATATCGTGGA
CGAGGTGGCGTACCATGAAAAGTACCCAACCATATATCATCTGAGGAAGAAGCTTGTAGACAGTACTGAT
AAGGCTGACTTGCGGTTGATCTATCTCGCGCTGGCGCATATGATCAAATTTCGGGGACACTTCCTCATCG
AGGGGGACCTGAACCCAGACAACAGCGATGTCGACAAACTCTTTATCCAACTGGTTCAGACTTACAATCA
GCTTTTCGAAGAGAACCCGATCAACGCATCCGGAGTTGACGCCAAAGCAATCCTGAGCGCTAGGCTGTCC
AAATCCCGGCGGCTCGAAAACCTCATCGCACAGCTCCCTGGGGAGAAGAAGAACGGCCTGTTTGGTAATC
TTATCGCCCTGTCACTCGGGCTGACCCCCAACTTTAAATCTAACTTCGACCTGGCCGAAGATGCCAAGCT
TCAACTGAGCAAAGACACCTACGATGATGATCTCGACAATCTGCTGGCCCAGATCGGCGACCAGTACGCA
GACCTTTTTTTGGCGGCAAAGAACCTGTCAGACGCCATTCTGCTGAGTGATATTCTGCGAGTGAACACGG
AGATCACCAAAGCTCCGCTGAGCGCTAGTATGATCAAGCGCTATGATGAGCACCACCAAGACTTGACTTT
GCTGAAGGCCCTTGTCAGACAGCAACTGCCTGAGAAGTACAAGGAAATTTTCTTCGATCAGTCTAAAAAT
GGCTACGCCGGATACATTGACGGCGGAGCAAGCCAGGAGGAATTTTACAAATTTATTAAGCCCATCTTGG
AAAAAATGGACGGCACCGAGGAGCTGCTGGTAAAGCTTAACAGAGAAGATCTGTTGCGCAAACAGCGCAC
TTTCGACAATGGAAGCATCCCCCACCAGATTCACCTGGGCGAACTGCACGCTATCCTCAGGCGGCAAGAG
GATTTCTACCCCTTTTTGAAAGATAACAGGGAAAAGATTGAGAAAATCCTCACATTTCGGATACCCTACT
ATGTAGGCCCCCTCGCCCGGGGAAATTCCAGATTCGCGTGGATGACTCGCAAATCAGAAGAGACTATCAC
TCCCTGGAACTTCGAGGAAGTCGTGGATAAGGGGGCCTCTGCCCAGTCCTTCATCGAAAGGATGACTAAC
TTTGATAAAAATCTGCCTAACGAAAAGGTGCTTCCTAAACACTCTCTGCTGTACGAGTACTTCACAGTTT
ATAACGAGCTCACCAAGGTCAAATACGTCACAGAAGGGATGAGAAAGCCAGCATTCCTGTCTGGAGAGCA
GAAGAAAGCTATCGTGGACCTCCTCTTCAAGACGAACCGGAAAGTTACCGTGAAACAGCTCAAAGAAGAT
TATTTCAAAAAGATTGAATGTTTCGACTCTGTTGAAATCAGCGGAGTGGAGGATCGCTTCAACGCATCCC
TGGGAACGTATCACGATCTCCTGAAAATCATTAAAGACAAGGACTTCCTGGACAATGAGGAGAACGAGGA
CATTCTTGAGGACATTGTCCTCACCCTTACGTTGTTTGAAGATAGGGAGATGATTGAAGAACGCTTGAAA
ACTTACGCTCATCTCTTCGACGACAAAGTCATGAAACAGCTCAAGAGGCGCCGATATACAGGATGGGGGC
GGCTGTCAAGAAAACTGATCAATGGGATCCGAGACAAGCAGAGTGGAAAGACAATCCTGGATTTTCTTAA
GTCCGATGGATTTGCCAACCGGAACTTCATGCAGTTGATCCATGATGACTCTCTCACCTTTAAGGAGGAC
ATCCAGAAAGCACAAGTTTCTGGCCAGGGGGACAGTCTCCACGAGCACATCGCTAATCTTGCAGGTAGCC
CAGCTATCAAAAAGGGAATACTGCAGACCGTTAAGGTCGTGGATGAACTCGTCAAAGTAATGGGAAGGCA
TAAGCCCGAGAATATCGTTATCGAGATGGCCCGAGAGAACCAAACTACCCAGAAGGGACAGAAGAACAGT
AGGGAAAGGATGAAGAGGATTGAAGAGGGTATAAAAGAACTGGGGTCCCAAATCCTTAAGGAACACCCAG
TTGAAAACACCCAGCTTCAGAATGAGGCGCTCTACCTGTACTACCTGCAGAACGGCAGGGACATGTACGT
GGATCAGGAACTGGACATCAATCGGCTCTCCGACTACGACGTGGATCATATCGTGCCCCAGTCTTTTCTC
AAAGATGATTCTATTGATAATAAAGTGTTGACAAGATCCGATAAAAATAGAGGGAAGAGTGATAACGTCC
CCTCAGAAGAAGTTGTCAAGAAAATGAAAAATTATTGGCGGCAGCTGCTGAACGCCAAACTGATCACACA
ACGGAAGTTCGATAATCTGACTAAGGCTGAACGAGGTGGCCTGTCTGAGTTGGATAAAGCCGGCTTCATC
AAAAGGCAGCTTGTTGAGACACGCCAGATCACCAAGCACGTGGCCCAAATTCTCGATTCACGCATGAACA
CCAAGTACGATGAAAATGACAAACTGATTCGAGAGGTGAAAGTTATTACTCTGAAGTCTAAGCTGGTTTC
AGATTTCAGAAAGGACTTTCAGTTTTATAAGGTGAGAGAGATCAACAATTACCACCATGCGCATGATGCC
TACCTGAATGCAGTGGTAGGCACTGCACTTATCAAAAAATATCCCGCGCTTGAATCTGAATTTGTTTACG
GAGACTATAAAGTGTACGATGTTAGGAAAATGATCGCAAAGTCTGAGCAGGAAATAGGCAAGGCCACCGC
TAAGTACTTCTTTTACAGCAATATTATGAATTTTTTCAAGACCGAGATTACACTGGCCAATGGAGAGATT
CGGAAGGCACCACTTATCGAAACAAACGGAGAAACAGGAGAAATCGTGTGGGACAAGGGTAGGGATTTCG
CGACAGTCCGGAAGGTCCTGTCCATGCCGCAGGTGAACATCGTTAAAAAGACCGAAGTACAGACCGGAGG
CTTCTCCAAGGAAAGTATCCTCCCGAAAAGGAACAGCGACAAGCTGATCGCACGCAAAAAAGATTGGGAC
CCCAAGAAATACGGCGGATTCGATTCTCCTACAGTCGCTTACAGTGTACTGGTTGTGGCCAAAGTGGAGA
AAGGGAAGTCTAAAAAACTCAAAAGCGTCAAGGAACTGCTGGGCATCACAATCATGGAGCGATCAAGCTT
CGAAAAAAACCCCATCGACTTTCTCGAGGCGAAAGGATATAAAGAGGTCAAAAAAGACCTCATCATTAAG
CTTCCCAAGTACTCTCTCTTTGAGCTTGAAAACGGCCGGAAACGAATGCTCGCTAGTGCGGGCGAGCTGC
AGAAAGGTAACGAGCTGGCACTGCCCTCTAAATACGTTAATTTCTTGTATCTGGCCAGCCACTATGAAAA
GCTCAAAGGATCTCCCGAAGATAATGAGCAGAAGCAGCTGTTCGTGGAACAACACAAACACTACCTTGAT
GAGATCATCGAGCAAATAAGCGAATTCTCCAAAAGAGTGATCCTCGCCGACGCTAACCTCGATAAGGTGC
TTTCTGCTTACAATAAGCACAGGGATAAGCCCATCAGGGAGCAGGCAGAAAACATTATCCACTTGTTTAC
TCTGACCAACTTGGGCGCGCCTGCAGCCTTCAAGTACTTCGACACCACCATAGACAGAAAGCGGTACACC
TCTACAAAGGAGGTCCTGGACGCCACACTGATTCATCAGTCAATTACGGGGCTCTATGAAACAAGAATCG
ACCTCTCTCAGCTCGGTGGAGACAGCAGGGCTGACCCCAAGAAGAAGAGGAAGGTGGGTTCGATGGTGAG
CAAGGGCGAGGAGCTGTTCACCGGGGTGGTGCCCATCCTGGTCGAGCTGGACGGCGACGTAAACGGCCAC
AAGTTCAGCGTGTCCGGCGAGGGCGAGGGCGATGCCACCTACGGCAAGCTGACCCTGAAGTTCATCTGCA
CCACCGGCAAGCTGCCCGTGCCCTGGCCCACCCTCGTGACCACCTTCGGCTACGGCCTGCAGTGCTTCGC
CCGCTACCCCGACCACATGAAGCAGCACGACTTCTTCAAGTCCGCCATGCCCGAAGGCTACGTCCAGGAG
CGCACCATCTTCTTCAAGGACGACGGCAACTACAAGACCCGCGCCGAGGTGAAGTTCGAGGGCGACACCC
TGGTGAACCGCATCGAGCTGAAGGGCATCGACTTCAAGGAGGACGGCAACATCCTGGGGCACAAGCTGGA
GTACAACTACAACAGCCACAACGTCTATATCATGGCCGACAAGCAGAAGAACGGCATCAAGGTGAACTTC
AAGATCCGCCACAACATCGAGGACGGCAGCGTGCAGCTCGCCGACCACTACCAGCAGAACACCCCCATCG
GCGACGGCCCCGTGCTGCTGCCCGACAACCACTACCTGAGCTACCAGTCCGCCCTGAGCAAAGACCCCAA
CGAGAAGCGCGATCACATGGTCCTGCTGGAGTTCGTGACCGCCGCCGGGATCACTCTCGGCATGGACGAG
CTGTACAAGTGAGCTTGTCAAGCAGATCGTTCAAACATTTGGCAATAAAGTTTCTTAAGATTGAATCCTG
TTGCCGGTCTTGCGATGATTATCATATAATTTCTGTTGAATTACGTTAAGCATGTAATAATTAACATGTA
ATGCATGACGTTATTTATGAGATGGGTTTTTATGATTAGAGTCCCGCAATTATACATTTAATACGCGATA
GAAAACAAAATATAGCGCGCAAACTAGGATAAATTATCGCGCGCGGTGTCATCTATGTTACTAGATCGAC
GCTACTAGAATTCGAGCTCGGAGCATCTTCATTCTTAAGATATGAAGATAATCTTCAAAAGGCCCCTGGG
AATCTGAAAGAAGAGAAGCAGGCCCATTTATATGGGAAAGAACAATAGTATTTCTTATATAGGCCCATTT
AAGTTGAAAACAATCTTCAAAAGTCCCACATCGCTTAGATAAGAAAACGAAGCTGAGTTTATATACAGCT
AGAGTCGAAGTAGTGATTGGGAAGTATCAACAAGCCATGTTTTAGAGCTAGAAATAGCAAGTTAAAATAA
GGCTAGTCCGTTATCAACTTGAAAAAGTGGCACCGAGTCGGTGCTTTTTTTCTAGACCCAGCTTTCTTGT
ACAAAGTTGGCATTACGCTTTACGAGGATGCACATGTGACCGAGGGACACGAAGTGATCCGTTTAAACTA
TCAGTGTTTGACAGGATATATTGGCGGGTAAACCTAAGAGAAAAGAGCGTTTATTAGAATAATCGGATAT
TTAAAAGGGCGTGAAAAGGTTTATCCGTTCGTCCATTTGTATGTGCATGCCAACCACAGGGTTCCCCTCG
GGAGTCAGCCGTGCGGCTGCATGAAATCCTGGCCGGTTTGTCTGATGCCAAGCTGGCGGCCTGGCCGGCC
AGCTTGGCCGCTGAAGAAACCGAGCGCCGCCGTCTAAAAAGGTGATGTGTATTTGAGTAAAACAGCTTGC
GTCATGCGGTCGCTGCGTATATGATGCGATGAGTAAATAAACAAATACGCAAGGGGAACGCATGAAGGTT
ATCGCTGTACTTAACCAGAAAGGCGGGTCAGGCAAGACGACCATCGCAACCCATCTAGCCCGCGCCCTGC
AACTCGCCGGGGCCGATGTTCTGTTAGTCGATTCCGATCCCCAGGGCAGTGCCCGCGATTGGGCGGCCGT
GCGGGAAGATCAACCGCTAACCGTTGTCGGCATCGACCGCCCGACGATTGACCGCGACGTGAAGGCCATC
GGCCGGCGCGACTTCGTAGTGATCGACGGAGCGCCCCAGGCGGCGGACTTGGCTGTGTCCGCGATCAAGG
CAGCCGACTTCGTGCTGATTCCGGTGCAGCCAAGCCCTTACGACATATGGGCCACCGCCGACCTGGTGGA
GCTGGTTAAGCAGCGCATTGAGGTCACGGATGGAAGGCTACAAGCGGCCTTTGTCGTGTCGCGGGCGATC
AAAGGCACGCGCATCGGCGGTGAGGTTGCCGAGGCGCTGGCCGGGTACGAGCTGCCCATTCTTGAGTCCC
GTATCACGCAGCGCGTGAGCTACCCAGGCACTGCCGCCGCCGGCACAACCGTTCTTGAATCAGAACCCGA
GGGCGACGCTGCCCGCGAGGTCCAGGCGCTGGCCGCTGAAATTAAATCAAAACTCATTTGAGTTAATGAG
GTAAAGAGAAAATGAGCAAAAGCACAAACACGCTAAGTGCCGGCCGTCCGAGCGCACGCAGCAGCAAGGC
TGCAACGTTGGCCAGCCTGGCAGACACGCCAGCCATGAAGCGGGTCAACTTTCAGTTGCCGGCGGAGGAT
CACACCAAGCTGAAGATGTACGCGGTACGCCAAGGCAAGACCATTACCGAGCTGCTATCTGAATACATCG
CGCAGCTACCAGAGTAAATGAGCAAATGAATAAATGAGTAGATGAATTTTAGCGGCTAAAGGAGGCGGCA
TGGAAAATCAAGAACAACCAGGCACCGACGCCGTGGAATGCCCCATGTGTGGAGGAACGGGCGGTTGGCC
AGGCGTAAGCGGCTGGGTTGTCTGCCGGCCCTGCAATGGCACTGGAACCCCCAAGCCCGAGGAATCGGCG
TGAGCGGTCGCAAACCATCCGGCCCGGTACAAATCGGCGCGGCGCTGGGTGATGACCTGGTGGAGAAGTT
GAAGGCCGCGCAGGCCGCCCAGCGGCAACGCATCGAGGCAGAAGCACGCCCCGGTGAATCGTGGCAAGCG
GCCGCTGATCGAATCCGCAAAGAATCCCGGCAACCGCCGGCAGCCGGTGCGTCGTCGATTAGGAAGCCGC
CCAAGGGCGACGAGCAACCAGATTTTTTCGTTCCGATGCTCTATGACGTGGGCACCCGCGATAGTCGCAG
CATCATGGACGTGGCCGTTTTCCGTCTGTCGAAGCGTGACCGACGAGCTGGCGAGGTGATCCGCTACGAG
CTTCCAGACGGGCACGTAGAGGTTTCCGCAGGGCCGGCCGGCATGGCCAGTGTGTGGGATTACGACCTGG
TACTGATGGCGGTTTCCCATCTAACCGAATCCATGAACCGATACCGGGAAGGGAAGGGAGACAAGCCCGG
CCGCGTGTTCCGTCCACACGTTGCGGACGTACTCAAGTTCTGCCGGCGAGCCGATGGCGGAAAGCAGAAA
GACGACCTGGTAGAAACCTGCATTCGGTTAAACACCACGCACGTTGCCATGCAGCGTACGAAGAAGGCCA
AGAACGGCCGCCTGGTGACGGTATCCGAGGGTGAAGCCTTGATTAGCCGCTACAAGATCGTAAAGAGCGA
AACCGGGCGGCCGGAGTACATCGAGATCGAGCTAGCTGATTGGATGTACCGCGAGATTACAGAAGGCAAG
AACCCGGACGTGCTGACGGTTCACCCCGATTACTTTTTGATCGATCCCGGCATCGGCCGTTTTCTCTACC
GCCTGGCACGCCGCGCCGCAGGCAAGGCAGAAGCCAGATGGTTGTTCAAGACGATCTACGAACGCAGTGG
CAGCGCCGGAGAGTTCAAGAAGTTCTGTTTCACCGTGCGCAAGCTGATCGGGTCAAATGACCTGCCGGAG
TACGATTTGAAGGAGGAGGCGGGGCAGGCTGGCCCGATCCTAGTCATGCGCTACCGCAACCTGATCGAGG
GCGAAGCATCCGCCGGTTCCTAATGTACGGAGCAGATGCTAGGGCAAATTGCCCTAGCAGGGGAAAAAGG
TCGAAAAAGCTTCTTTCCTGTGGATAGCACGTACATTGGGAACCCAAAGCCGTACATTGGGAACCGGAAC
CCGTACATTGGGAACCCAAAGCCGTACATTGGGAACCGGTCACACATGTAAGTGACTGATATAAAAGAGA
AAAAAGGCGATTTTTCCGCCTAAAACTCTTTAAAACTTATTAAAACTCTTAAAACCCGCCTGGCCTGTGC
ATAACTGTCTGGCCAGCGCACAGCCGAACAGCTGCAAAAAGCGCCCACATCAAGGCTCCGAGTGCGCGGA
ACCCCTATTTGTTTATTTTTCTAAATACATTCAAATATGTATCCGCTCATGAGACAATAACCCTGATGGC
CTGTGCATAACTGTCTGGCCAGCGCACAGCCGAACAGCTGCAAAAAGCGCCCACATCAAGGCTCCGAGTG
CGCGGAACCCCTATTTGTTTATTTTTCTAAATACATTCAAATATGTATCCGCTCATGAGACAATAACCCT
GATAAATGCTTCAATAATATTGAAAAAGGAAGAGTATGGCTAAAATGAGAATATCACCGGAATTGAAAAA
ACTGATCGAAAAATACCGCTGCGTAAAAGATACGGAAGGAATGTCTCCTGCTAAGGTATATAAGCTGGTG
GGAGAAAATGAAAACCTATATTTAAAAATGACGGACAGCCGGTATAAAGGGACCACCTATGATGTGGAAC
GGGAAAAGGACATGATGCTATGGCTGGAAGGAAAGCTGCCTGTTCCAAAGGTCCTGCACTTTGAACGGCA
TGATGGCTGGAGCAATCTGCTCATGAGTGAGGCCGATGGCGTCCTTTGCTCGGAAGAGTATGAAGATGAA
CAAAGCCCTGAAAAGATTATCGAGCTGTATGCGGAGTGCATCAGGCTCTTTCACTCCATCGACATATCGG
ATTGTCCCTATACGAATAGCTTAGACAGCCGCTTAGCCGAATTGGATTACTTACTGAATAACGATCTGGC
CGATGTGGATTGCGAAAACTGGGAAGAGGACACTCCATTTAAAGATCCGCGCGAGCTGTATGATTTTTTA
AAGACGGAAAAGCCCGAAGAGGAACTTGTCTTTTCCCACGGCGACCTGGGAGACAGCAACATCTTTGTGA
AAGATGGCAAAGTAAGTGGCTTTATTGATCTTGGGAGAAGCGGCAGGGCGGACAAGTGGTATGACATTGC
CTTCTGCGTCCGGTCGCTCAGGGAGGATATCGGGGAAGAACAGTATGTCGAGCTATTTTTTGACTTACTG
GGGATCAAGCCTGATTGGGAGAAAATAAAATATTATATTTTACTGGATGAATTGTTTTAGCTGTCAGACC
AAGTTTACTCATATATACTTTAGATTGATTTAAAACTTCATTTTTAATTTAAAAGGATCTAGGTGAAGAT
CCTTTTTGATAATCTCATGACCAAAATCCCTTAACGTGAGTTTTCGTTCCACTGAGCGTCAGACCCCGTA
GAAAAGATCAAAGGATCTTCTTGAGATCCTTTTTTTCTGCGCGTAATCTGCTGCTTGCAAACAAAAAAAC
CACCGCTACCAGCGGTGGTTTGTTTGCCGGATCAAGAGCTACCAACTCTTTTTCCGAAGGTAACTGGCTT
CAGCAGAGCGCAGATACCAAATACTGTTCTTCTAGTGTAGCCGTAGTTAGGCCACCACTTCAAGAACTCT
GTAGCACCGCCTACATACCTCGCTCTGCTAATCCTGTTACCAGTGGCTGCTGCCAGTGGCGATAAGTCGT
GTCTTACCGGGTTGGACTCAAGACGATAGTTACCGGATAAGGCGCAGCGGTCGGGCTGAACGGGGGGTTC
GTGCACACAGCCCAGCTTGGAGCGAACGACCTACACCGAACTGAGATACCTACAGCGTGAGCTATGAGAA
AGCGCCACGCTTCCCGAAGGGAGAAAGGCGGACAGGTATCCGGTAAGCGGCAGGGTCGGAACAGGAGAGC
GCACGAGGGAGCTTCCAGGGGGAAACGCCTGGTATCTTTATAGTCCTGTCGGGTTTCGCCACCTCTGACT
TGAGCGTCGATTTTTGTGATGCTCGTCAGGGGGGCGGAGCCTATGGAAAAACGCCAGCAACGCGGCCTTT
TTACGGTTCCTGCTCGGATCTGTTGGACCGGACAGTAGTCATGGTTGATGGGCTGCCTGTATCGAGTGGT
GATTTTGTGCCGAGCTGCCGGTCGGGGAGCTGTTGGCTGGCTGGTGGCAGGATATATTGTGGTGTAAACA
AATTGACGCTTAGACAACTTAATAACACATTGCGGACGTTTTTAATGTACTGGGGTT
Features (pLannotate 1.2.2; 16 found; start..end, strand, type, name):
    127..803     +  promoter       CaMV 35S promoter (enhanced): cauliflower mosaic virus 35S promoter with a duplicated enhancer region
    828..881     +  misc_feature   TMV Ω: translational enhancer from the tobacco mosaic virus 5'-leader sequence (Gallie et al., 1988)
    890..4993    +  CDS            Cas9: Cas9 (Csn1) endonuclease from the Streptococcus pyogenes Type II CRISPR/Cas system generates RNA-guided double strand breaks in DNA
   5033..5749    +  CDS            EYFP: EYFP is a basic (constitutively fluorescent) green/yellow fluorescent protein published in 1996, derived from Aequorea victoria. It is reported to be a very rapidly-maturing weak dimer with high acid sensitivity.
   5765..6017    +  terminator     NOS terminator: nopaline synthase terminator and poly(A) signal
   6269..6344    +  misc_RNA       gRNA scaffold: guide RNA scaffold for the Streptococcus pyogenes CRISPR/Cas9 system
   6356..6377    -  protein_bind   attB2 (fragment): mutant version of attB; recombination site for the Gateway® BP reaction BP Clonase™
   6449..6473    +  misc_feature   RB T-DNA repeat: right border repeat from nopaline C58 T-DNA
   6782..7411    +  CDS            pVS1 StaA: stability protein from the Pseudomonas plasmid pVS1 (Heeb et al., 2000)
   7840..8913    +  CDS            pVS1 RepA: replication protein from the Pseudomonas plasmid pVS1 (Heeb et al., 2000)
   8979..9173    +  rep_origin     pVS1 oriV: origin of replication for the Pseudomonas plasmid pVS1 (Heeb et al., 2000)
   9235..9307    +  promoter       AmpR promoter (fragment): bla
   9381..9485    +  promoter       AmpR promoter: bla
   9486..10280   +  CDS            KanR: aminoglycoside phosphotransferase; aphA-3; confers resistance to kanamycin
  10451..11039   +  rep_origin     ori: high-copy-number ColE1/pMB1/pBR322/pUC origin of replication
  11175..11199   +  misc_feature   LB T-DNA repeat: left border repeat from nopaline C58 T-DNA
