[The description below was written by a language model from this plasmid's Addgene catalogue record and pLannotate feature annotations shown in this document.]
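Description:
pEPOR2KN0046 is a Level 2 MoClo (Golden Gate) plant expression construct of about 11.3 kb built in the binary backbone pICSL4723. It was assembled from two Level 1 transcription units through BpiI sites that were destroyed during cloning. The backbone has left and right T-DNA border repeats of the nopaline C58 type. These flank the payload, an arrangement that normally allows Agrobacterium-mediated transfer into plant cells. The plasmid replicates in E. coli from a high-copy ColE1/pUC-type origin. The pVS1 oriV, RepA and StaA functions provide replication and stable maintenance in Agrobacterium. Bacterial selection is by kanamycin, through an aphA-3 aminoglycoside phosphotransferase gene driven by a bla promoter. No plant selectable marker is annotated within the T-DNA.

The first cassette expresses Sp-eCas9 1.0, an enhanced-specificity variant of Streptococcus pyogenes Cas9. Expression is driven by the CaMV 35S promoter with a duplicated enhancer, followed by the TMV Ω translational leader. The feature table places an EYFP coding sequence immediately downstream of Cas9 and before the NOS terminator. This suggests a C-terminal fluorescent fusion for monitoring nuclease expression, although the catalogue entry does not mention it. The second cassette, according to the record, uses the Arabidopsis U6-26 Pol III promoter to transcribe a single guide RNA. The guide targets the Rpn2/Psmd1 proteasome subunit gene (AT2G32730). Only the S. pyogenes gRNA scaffold was annotated automatically, so the promoter and spacer are known from the catalogue fields alone.

The plasmid belongs to a toolkit made to compare the efficiency and specificity of different Cas nucleases in plants. Here it serves to test the eCas9 1.0 variant at a defined Arabidopsis locus.
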