Addgene plasmid #117613: pEPOR2KN0046
Purpose: Level2 MoClo construct, containing level1 plant expression cassettes for Sp-eCas9 1.0(pEPOR1CB0010) and sgRNA_Rpn2/Psmd1 subunit {AT2G32730}(pEPOR1CB0075)
Depositing lab: Nicola Patron. Depositing organization: Earlham Institute. Publication: Comparison of efficiency and specificity of CRISPR-associated (Cas) nucleases in plants: An expanded toolkit for precision genome engineering. Raitskin O, Schudoma C, West A, Patron NJ. PLoS One. 2019 Feb 27;14(2):e0211598. doi: 10.1371/journal.pone.0211598. eCollection 2019. PubMed 30811422.
Backbone
  Vector backbone: pICSL4723
  Vector type: Plant Expression
Growth in bacteria
  Bacterial resistance: Kanamycin, 50 μg/mL
  Growth temperature: 37°C
  Growth strain: DH5alpha
  Copy number: High Copy
Gene/Insert
  Gene/Insert name: [35S:Sp-eCas9 1.0(pEPOR1CB0010) ] +[AtU6-26:sgRNA]
  Species: Synthetic
  Cloning method: Restriction Enzyme; 5′ cloning site BpiI (destroyed during cloning); 3′ cloning site BpiI (destroyed during cloning)
Terms and licenses: Academic/Nonprofit Terms; Industry Terms: Not Available to Industry
Depositor comments: Please visit https://www.biorxiv.org/content/early/2018/09/20/422766 for BioRxiv preprint
How to cite: pEPOR2KN0046 was a gift from Nicola Patron (Addgene plasmid # 117613 ; http://n2t.net/addgene:117613 ; RRID:Addgene_117613)
